Addgene plasmid #74792: pSYC-104
Purpose: pCS4+-NLS-EGFP-F2A-mCherry-CAAX
Depositing lab: Seok-Yong Choi. Depositing organization: Chonnam National University. Publication: High Cleavage Efficiency of a 2A Peptide Derived from Porcine Teschovirus-1 in Human Cell Lines, Zebrafish and Mice. Kim JH, Lee SR, Li LH, Park HJ, Park JH, Lee KY, Kim MK, Shin BA, Choi SY. PLoS One. 2011 . 6(4):e18556. 10.1371/journal.pone.0018556 PubMed 21602908.
Backbone
  Vector backbone: pCS4+
Growth in bacteria
  Bacterial resistance: Ampicillin, 100 μg/mL
  Growth temperature: 37°C
  Growth strain: DH5alpha
  Copy number: Unknown
Gene/Insert
  Gene/Insert name: NLS-EGFP-F2A-mCherry-CAAX
  Insert size (bp): 1662
Terms and licenses: Academic/Nonprofit Terms; Industry Terms: Not Available to Industry
How to cite: pSYC-104 was a gift from Seok-Yong Choi (Addgene plasmid # 74792 ; http://n2t.net/addgene:74792 ; RRID:Addgene_74792)
