[The description below was written by a language model from this plasmid's Addgene catalogue record and pLannotate feature annotations shown in this document.]
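Description:
pSYC-104 is a 5.7 kb bicistronic fluorescent reporter plasmid built on the pCS4+ backbone, a CS2-type vector suited both to direct expression in vertebrate cells and to in vitro synthesis of mRNA. It is propagated in E. coli through a high-copy ColE1/pUC-type origin with ampicillin selection (AmpR under its own bla promoter). It also carries an f1 origin and remnants of a lac promoter/operator and lacZα region inherited from the parental cloning vector.

The 1,662 bp insert, NLS-EGFP-F2A-mCherry-CAAX, lies downstream of the simian cytomegalovirus IE94 enhancer/promoter and an SP6 promoter, so it can be transcribed by the host cell after transfection or DNA injection, or by SP6 polymerase to make injectable RNA. An SV40 polyadenylation signal follows the insert, with T7 and T3 promoters in the opposite orientation flanking it. The single open reading frame encodes EGFP, which the insert name indicates carries a nuclear localization signal (not annotated separately in the feature table). A 2A peptide from foot-and-mouth disease virus comes next, followed by mCherry fused to a C-terminal H-Ras fragment that supplies the CAAX prenylation motif for membrane targeting. Ribosomal skipping at the 2A site should yield two separate proteins, with green signal in the nucleus and red signal at the plasma membrane. Any uncleaved fusion would place the two colours together, so the localization pattern gives a visual readout of 2A processing.

The associated publication compared the cleavage efficiency of different 2A peptides in human cell lines, zebrafish and mice, and this plasmid appears to be the F2A member of that comparison set.
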