Features (pLannotate 1.2.2; 18 found; start..end, strand, type, name):
      3..987     +  promoter       CMV IE94 promoter: enhancer/promoter region of simian cytomegalovirus major immediate early transcription unit IE94
   1022..1040    +  promoter       SP6 promoter: promoter for bacteriophage SP6 RNA polymerase
   1154..1870    +  CDS            EGFP: EGFP is a basic (constitutively fluorescent) green fluorescent protein published in 1996, derived from Aequorea victoria. It is reported to be a rapidly-maturing weak dimer with moderate acid sensitivity.
   1898..1959    +  CDS            F2A (fragment): 2A peptide from foot-and-mouth disease virus polyprotein Eukaryotic ribosomes fail to insert a peptide bond between the Gly and Pro residues, yielding separate polypeptides.
   1973..2680    +  CDS            mCherry: mCherry is a basic (constitutively fluorescent) red fluorescent protein published in 2004, derived from Discosoma sp.. It is reported to be a very rapidly-maturing monomer with low acid sensitivity.
   2680..2743    +  CDS            H-Ras (fragment): human small GTPase proto-oncoprotein
   2753..2771    -  promoter       T7 promoter: promoter for bacteriophage T7 RNA polymerase
   2776..2910    -  polyA_signal   SV40 poly(A) signal: SV40 polyadenylation signal
   3023..3041    -  promoter       T3 promoter: promoter for bacteriophage T3 RNA polymerase
   3086..3102    -  protein_bind   lac operator: The lac repressor binds to the lac operator to inhibit transcription in E. coli. This inhibition can be relieved by adding lactose or isopropyl-β-D-thiogalactopyranoside (IPTG). lac repressor encoded by lacI
   3110..3140    -  promoter       lac promoter: promoter for the E. coli lac operon
   3155..3176    -  protein_bind   CAP binding site: CAP binding activates transcription in the presence of cAMP. E. coli catabolite activator protein
   3189..3281    -  CDS            lacI (fragment): lac repressor; lacI; The lac repressor binds to the lac operator to inhibit transcription in E. coli. This inhibition can be relieved by adding lactose or isopropyl-β-D-thiogalactopyranoside (IPTG).
   3464..4052    -  rep_origin     ori: high-copy-number ColE1/pMB1/pBR322/pUC origin of replication
   4223..5083    -  CDS            AmpR: β-lactamase; bla; confers resistance to ampicillin, carbenicillin, and related antibiotics
   5084..5188    -  promoter       AmpR promoter: bla
   5241..5669    -  rep_origin     f1 ori (sequence partly withheld): f1 bacteriophage origin of replication; arrow indicates direction of (+) strand synthesis
   5674..5740    -  CDS            lacZα (fragment): LacZα fragment of β-galactosidase; lacZ fragment
>Addgene plasmid #74792 | pSYC-104 | depositor full sequence | sequence record 141472 | pSYC-104 sequence 5740 bps
TCGACCATAGCCAATTCAATATGGCGTATATGGACTCATGCCAATTCAATATGGTGGATCTGGACCTGTG
CCAATTCAATATGGCGTATATGGACTCGTGCCAATTCAATATGGTGGATCTGGACCCCAGCCAATTCAAT
ATGGCGGACTTGGCACCATGCCAATTCAATATGGCGGACTTGGCACTGTGCCAACTGGGGAGGGGTCTAC
TTGGCACGGTGCCAAGTTTGAGGAGGGGTCTTGGCCCTGTGCCAAGTCCGCCATATTGAATTGGCATGGT
GCCAATAATGGCGGCCATATTGGCTATATGCCAGGATCAATATATAGGCAATATCCAATATGGCCCTATG
CCAATATGGCTATTGGCCAGGTTCAATACTATGTATTGGCCCTATGCCATATAGTATTCCATATATGGGT
TTTCCTATTGACGTAGATAGCCCCTCCCAATGGGCGGTCCCATATACCATATATGGGGCTTCCTAATACC
GCCCATAGCCACTCCCCCATTGACGTCAATGGTCTCTATATATGGTCTTTCCTATTGACGTCATATGGGC
GGTCCTATTGACGTATATGGCGCCTCCCCCATTGACGTCAATTACGGTAAATGGCCCGCCTGGCTCAATG
CCCATTGACGTCAATAGGACCACCCACCATTGACGTCAATGGGATGGCTCATTGCCCATTCATATCCGTT
CTCACGCCCCCTATTGACGTCAATGACGGTAAATGGCCCACTTGGCAGTACATCAATATCTATTAATAGT
AACTTGGCAAGTACATTACTATTGGAAGGACGCCAGGGTACATTGGCAGTACTCCCATTGACGTCAATGG
CGGTAAATGGCCCGCGATGGCTGCCAAGTACATCCCCATTGACGTCAATGGGGAGGGGCAATGACGCAAA
TGGGCGTTCCATTGACGTAAATGGGCGGTAGGCGTGCCTAATGGGAGGTCTATATAAGCAATGCTCGTTT
AGGGAACCGCCATTCTGCCTGGGGACGTCGGAGCAAGCTTGATTTAGGTGACACTATAGAATACAAGCTA
CTTGTTCTTTTTGCAGGATCCCATCGATACCATGGCTCCAAAGAAGAAGCGTAAGGTAAATCGATCGAAT
TCAAGGCCTCTCGAGCCTCTAGAAGGTGGCGGAATGGTGAGCAAGGGCGAGGAGCTGTTCACCGGGGTGG
TGCCCATCCTGGTCGAGCTGGACGGCGACGTAAACGGCCACAAGTTCAGCGTGTCCGGCGAGGGCGAGGG
CGATGCCACCTACGGCAAGCTGACCCTGAAGTTCATCTGCACCACCGGCAAGCTGCCCGTGCCCTGGCCC
ACCCTCGTGACCACCCTGACCTACGGCGTGCAGTGCTTCAGCCGCTACCCCGACCACATGAAGCAGCACG
ACTTCTTCAAGTCCGCCATGCCCGAAGGCTACGTCCAGGAGCGCACCATCTTCTTCAAGGACGACGGCAA
CTACAAGACCCGCGCCGAGGTGAAGTTCGAGGGCGACACCCTGGTGAACCGCATCGAGCTGAAGGGCATC
GACTTCAAGGAGGACGGCAACATCCTGGGGCACAAGCTGGAGTACAACTACAACAGCCACAACGTCTATA
TCATGGCCGACAAGCAGAAGAACGGCATCAAGGTGAACTTCAAGATCCGCCACAACATCGAGGACGGCAG
CGTGCAGCTCGCCGACCACTACCAGCAGAACACCCCCATCGGCGACGGCCCCGTGCTGCTGCCCGACAAC
CACTACCTGAGCACCCAGTCCGCCCTGAGCAAAGACCCCAACGAGAAGCGCGATCACATGGTCCTGCTGG
AGTTCGTGACCGCCGCCGGGATCACTCTCGGCATGGACGAGCTGTACAAGCTTAAGGAGCTCGCATGCGG
AAGCGGAGTGAAACAGACTTTGAATTTTGACCTTCTCAAGTTGGCGGGAGACGTGGAGTCCAACCCTGGA
CCTAGATCTACCATGGTGAGCAAGGGCGAGGAGGACAACATGGCCATCATCAAGGAGTTCATGCGCTTCA
AGGTGCACATGGAGGGCTCCGTGAACGGCCACGAGTTCGAGATCGAGGGCGAGGGCGAGGGCCGCCCCTA
CGAGGGCACCCAGACCGCCAAGCTGAAGGTGACCAAGGGCGGCCCCCTGCCCTTCGCCTGGGACATCCTG
TCCCCTCAGTTCATGTACGGCTCCAAGGCCTACGTGAAGCACCCCGCCGACATCCCCGACTACTTGAAGC
TGTCCTTCCCCGAGGGCTTCAAGTGGGAGCGCGTGATGAACTTCGAGGACGGCGGCGTGGTGACCGTGAC
CCAGGACTCCTCCCTGCAGGACGGCGAGTTCATCTACAAGGTGAAGCTGCGCGGCACCAACTTCCCCTCC
GACGGCCCCGTAATGCAGAAGAAGACCATGGGCTGGGAGGCCTCCTCCGAGCGGATGTACCCCGAGGACG
GCGCCCTGAAGGGCGAGATCAAGCAGAGGCTGAAGCTGAAGGACGGCGGCCACTACGACGCCGAGGTCAA
GACCACCTACAAGGCCAAGAAGCCCGTGCAGCTGCCCGGCGCCTACAACGTCAACATCAAGCTGGACATC
ACCTCCCACAACGAGGACTACACCATCGTGGAACAGTACGAGCGCGCCGAGGGCCGCCACTCCACCGGCG
GCATGGACGAGCTGTACAAGAAGCTGAACCCTCCTGATGAGAGTGGCCCCGGCTGCATGAGCTGCAAGTG
TGTGCTCTCCTGAGCTAGCCTCCCTATAGTGAGTCGTATTACGTAGATCCAGACATGATAAGATACATTG
ATGAGTTTGGACAAACCACAACTAGAATGCAGTGAAAAAAATGCTTTATTTGTGAAATTTGTGATGCTAT
TGCTTTATTTGTAACCATTATAAGCTGCAATAAACAAGTTAACAACAACAATTGCATTCATTTTATGTTT
CAGGTTCAGGGGGAGGTGTGGGAGGTTTTTTAATTCGCGGCCGCGGCGCCAATGCATTGGGCCCGGTACC
CAGCTTTTGTTCCCTTTAGTGAGGGTTAATTGCGCGCTTGGCGTAATCATGGTCATAGCTGTTTCCTGTG
TGAAATTGTTATCCGCTCACAATTCCACACAACATACGAGCCGGAAGCATAAAGTGTAAAGCCTGGGGTG
CCTAATGAGTGAGCTAACTCACATTAATTGCGTTGCGCTCACTGCCCGCTTTCCAGTCGGGAAACCTGTC
GTGCCAGCTGCATTAATGAATCGGCCAACGCGCGGGGAGAGGCGGTTTGCGTATTGGGCGCTCTTCCGCT
TCCTCGCTCACTGACTCGCTGCGCTCGGTCGTTCGGCTGCGGCGAGCGGTATCAGCTCACTCAAAGGCGG
TAATACGGTTATCCACAGAATCAGGGGATAACGCAGGAAAGAACATGTGAGCAAAAGGCCAGCAAAAGGC
CAGGAACCGTAAAAAGGCCGCGTTGCTGGCGTTTTTCCATAGGCTCCGCCCCCCTGACGAGCATCACAAA
AATCGACGCTCAAGTCAGAGGTGGCGAAACCCGACAGGACTATAAAGATACCAGGCGTTTCCCCCTGGAA
GCTCCCTCGTGCGCTCTCCTGTTCCGACCCTGCCGCTTACCGGATACCTGTCCGCCTTTCTCCCTTCGGG
AAGCGTGGCGCTTTCTCATAGCTCACGCTGTAGGTATCTCAGTTCGGTGTAGGTCGTTCGCTCCAAGCTG
GGCTGTGTGCACGAACCCCCCGTTCAGCCCGACCGCTGCGCCTTATCCGGTAACTATCGTCTTGAGTCCA
ACCCGGTAAGACACGACTTATCGCCACTGGCAGCAGCCACTGGTAACAGGATTAGCAGAGCGAGGTATGT
AGGCGGTGCTACAGAGTTCTTGAAGTGGTGGCCTAACTACGGCTACACTAGAAGGACAGTATTTGGTATC
TGCGCTCTGCTGAAGCCAGTTACCTTCGGAAAAAGAGTTGGTAGCTCTTGATCCGGCAAACAAACCACCG
CTGGTAGCGGTGGTTTTTTTGTTTGCAAGCAGCAGATTACGCGCAGAAAAAAAGGATCTCAAGAAGATCC
TTTGATCTTTTCTACGGGGTCTGACGCTCAGTGGAACGAAAACTCACGTTAAGGGATTTTGGTCATGAGA
TTATCAAAAAGGATCTTCACCTAGATCCTTTTAAATTAAAAATGAAGTTTTAAATCAATCTAAAGTATAT
ATGAGTAAACTTGGTCTGACAGTTACCAATGCTTAATCAGTGAGGCACCTATCTCAGCGATCTGTCTATT
TCGTTCATCCATAGTTGCCTGACTCCCCGTCGTGTAGATAACTACGATACGGGAGGGCTTACCATCTGGC
CCCAGTGCTGCAATGATACCGCGAGACCCACGCTCACCGGCTCCAGATTTATCAGCAATAAACCAGCCAG
CCGGAAGGGCCGAGCGCAGAAGTGGTCCTGCAACTTTATCCGCCTCCATCCAGTCTATTAATTGTTGCCG
GGAAGCTAGAGTAAGTAGTTCGCCAGTTAATAGTTTGCGCAACGTTGTTGCCATTGCTACAGGCATCGTG
GTGTCACGCTCGTCGTTTGGTATGGCTTCATTCAGCTCCGGTTCCCAACGATCAAGGCGAGTTACATGAT
CCCCCATGTTGTGCAAAAAAGCGGTTAGCTCCTTCGGTCCTCCGATCGTTGTCAGAAGTAAGTTGGCCGC
AGTGTTATCACTCATGGTTATGGCAGCACTGCATAATTCTCTTACTGTCATGCCATCCGTAAGATGCTTT
TCTGTGACTGGTGAGTACTCAACCAAGTCATTCTGAGAATAGTGTATGCGGCGACCGAGTTGCTCTTGCC
CGGCGTCAATACGGGATAATACCGCGCCACATAGCAGAACTTTAAAAGTGCTCATCATTGGAAAACGTTC
TTCGGGGCGAAAACTCTCAAGGATCTTACCGCTGTTGAGATCCAGTTCGATGTAACCCACTCGTGCACCC
AACTGATCTTCAGCATCTTTTACTTTCACCAGCGTTTCTGGGTGAGCAAAAACAGGAAGGCAAAATGCCG
CAAAAAAGGGAATAAGGGCGACACGGAAATGTTGAATACTCATACTCTTCCTTTTTCAATATTATTGAAG
CATTTATCAGGGTTATTGTCTCATGAGCGGATACATATTTGAATGTATTTAGAAAAATAAACAAATAGGG
GTTCCGCGCACATTTCCCCGAAAAGTGCCACCTAAATTGTAAGCGTTAATATTTTGTTAAAATTCGCGTT
AAATTTTTGTTAAATCAGCTCATTTTTTAACCAATAGGCCGAAATCGGCAAAATCCCTTATAAATCAAAA
GAATAGACCGAGATAGGGT
[37 nt withheld, positions 5340-5376]
AAAGAACGTGGACTCCAACGTCAAAGG
[49 nt withheld, positions 5404-5452]
T
[91 nt withheld, positions 5454-5544]
G
[124 nt withheld, positions 5546-5669]
CCCATTCGCCATTCAGGCTGCGCAACTGTTGGGAAGGGCGATCGGTGCGGGCCTCTTCGCTATTACGCCA
G
