>Addgene plasmid #74792 | pSYC-104 | addgene partial sequence | sequence record 148730 | EBV-rev 5'-GTGGTTTGTCCAAACTCATC-3'
AGTATAGACTCACTATAGGGAGGCTAGCTCAGGAGAGCACACACTTGCAGCTCATGCAGCCGGGGCCACT
CTCATCAGGAGGGTTCAGCTTCTTGTACAGCTCGTCCATGCCGCCGGTGGAGTGGCGGCCCTCGGCGCGC
TCGTACTGTTCCACGATGGTGTAGTCCTCGTTGTGGGAGGTGATGTCCAGCTTGATGTTGACGTTGTAGG
CGCCGGGCAGCTGCACGGGCTTCTTGGCCTTGTAGGTGGTCTTGACCTCGGCGTCGTAGTGGCCGCCGTC
CTTCAGCTTCAGCCTCTGCTTGATCTCGCCCTTCAGGGCGCCGTCCTCGGGGTACATCCGCTCGGAGGAG
GCCTCCCAGCCCATGGTCTTCTTCTGCATTACGGGGCCGTCGGAGGGGAAGTTGGTGCCGCGCAGCTTCA
CCTTGTAGATGAACTCGCCGTCCTGCAGGGAGGAGTCCTGGGTCACGGTCACCACGCCGCCGTCCTCGAA
GTTCATCACGCGCTCCCACTTGAAGCCCTCGGGGAAGGACAGCTTCAAGTAGTCGGGGATGTCGGCGGGG
TGCTTCACGTAGGCCTTGGAGCCGTACATGAACTGAGGGGACAGGATGTCCCAGGCGA
