>Addgene plasmid #74792 | pSYC-104 | addgene partial sequence | sequence record 148731 | EGFP-C 5'-CATGGTCCTGCTGGAGTTCGTG-3'
CTGTACAAGCTTAAGGAGCTCGCATGCGGAAGCGGAGTGAAACAGACTTTGAATTTTGACCTTCTCAAGT
TGGCGGGAGACGTGGAGTCCAACCCTGGACCTAGATCTACCATGGTGAGCAAGGGCGAGGAGGACAACAT
GGCCATCATCAAGGAGTTCATGCGCTTCAAGGTGCACATGGAGGGCTCCGTGAACGGCCACGAGTTCGAG
ATCGAGGGCGAGGGCGAGGGCCGCCCCTACGAGGGCACCCAGACCGCCAAGCTGAAGGTGACCAAGGGCG
GCCCCCTGCCCTTCGCCTGGGACATCCTGTCCCCTCAGTTCATGTACGGCTCCAAGGCCTACGTGAAGCA
CCCCGCCGACATCCCCGACTACTTGAAGCTGTCCTTCCCCGAGGGCTTCAAGTGGGAGCGCGTGATGAAC
TTCGAGGACGGCGGCGTGGTGACCGTGACCCAGGACTCCTCCCTGCAGGACGGCGAGTTCATCTACAAGG
TGAAGCTGCGCGGCACCAACTTCCCCTCCGACGGCCCCGTAATGCAGAAGAAGACCATGGGCTGGGAGGC
CTCCTCCGAGCGGATGTACCCCGAGGACGGCGCCCTGAAGGGCGAGATCAAGCAGAGGCTGAAGCTGAAG
GACGGCGGCCACTACGACGCCGAGGTCAAGACCACCTACAAGGCCAAGAAGCCCGTGCAGCTGCCCGGCG
CCTACAACGTCAACATCAAGCTGGACATCACCTCCCACAACGAGGACTACACCATCGTGGAACAGTACGA
GCGCGCCGAGGGCCGCCACTCCACCGGCGGCATGGACGAGCTGTAC
